Addgene plasmid #192839: pGEMT-mMyh1CDS
Purpose: Plasmid to produce ISH probe for mMyh1 gene with CDS sequence
Depositing lab: Masafumi Inui. Depositing organization: Meiji University. Publication: Digoxigenin-labeled RNA probes for untranslated regions enable the isoform-specific gene expression analysis of myosin heavy chains in whole-mount in situ hybridization. Tanji M, Wada K, Sakamoto K, Ono Y, Inui M. Dev Growth Differ. 2022 Dec 14. doi: 10.1111/dgd.12832. PubMed 36517457.
Backbone
  Vector backbone: pGEM-Teasy
  Backbone manufacturer: Promega
  Backbone size w/o insert (bp): 3016
  Total vector size (bp): 3565
Growth in bacteria
  Bacterial resistance: Ampicillin, 100 μg/mL
  Growth temperature: 37°C
  Growth strain: DH5alpha
  Copy number: High Copy
Gene/Insert
  Gene/Insert name: myosin heavy chain 1 (alt name: Myh1)
  Species: M. musculus (mouse)
  Insert size (bp): 549
  GenBank ID: NM_030679
  Entrez Gene: Myh1 (a.k.a. A530084A17Rik, IId, IId/x, MHC-2X/D, MHC2X/D, MYHC-IIX, MdMs, MyHC-IId/x, MyHC-IIx/d, Myhs-f, Myhs-f2, Myhsf2)
  Cloning method: Restriction Enzyme; 5′ cloning site EcoRI (not destroyed); 3′ cloning site EcoRI (not destroyed)
  Sequencing primers: 5′ T7; 3′ SP6
Terms and licenses: Academic/Nonprofit Terms; Industry Terms: Not Available to Industry
How to cite: pGEMT-mMyh1CDS was a gift from Masafumi Inui (Addgene plasmid # 192839 ; http://n2t.net/addgene:192839 ; RRID:Addgene_192839)
