[The description below was written by a language model from this plasmid's Addgene catalogue record and pLannotate feature annotations shown in this document.]
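Description:
pGEMT-mMyh1CDS is a small bacterial cloning and in vitro transcription plasmid built on the pGEM-T Easy backbone, carrying a 549 bp fragment of the coding sequence of mouse myosin heavy chain 1 (Myh1, the MyHC-IIx/d isoform). It is about 3.6 kb in total and is maintained in E. coli at high copy number through a ColE1/pUC-type origin, with selection by ampicillin via the β-lactamase gene and its own promoter. The backbone also contains an f1 phage origin for single-stranded DNA production and the remnants of the lac promoter/operator and lacZα region used for blue/white screening. The lacZα reading frame is interrupted by the insert.

The Myh1 fragment sits in the multiple cloning site, flanked by intact EcoRI sites that allow it to be excised. It is bracketed by opposing bacteriophage promoters: T7 upstream on the forward strand and SP6 downstream on the reverse strand. This arrangement lets run-off transcription from one promoter or the other generate strand-specific RNA, so that antisense and sense (control) riboprobes can be made from the same template. The record does not state explicitly which promoter yields the antisense probe.

The automated annotation labels the insert as a fragment of rat Myh8, which reflects the high sequence similarity among myosin heavy chain coding regions rather than a different insert. A short hornet peptide hit next to it is most likely a spurious match to polylinker sequence. The stated purpose is production of an in situ hybridization probe against the Myh1 coding sequence, and the associated study concerns isoform-specific detection of myosin heavy chains with digoxigenin-labelled probes in whole-mount in situ hybridization.
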