Features (pLannotate 1.2.2; 14 found; start..end, strand, type, name):
    812..916     -  promoter       AmpR promoter: bla
    943..993     +  misc_feature   bom (fragment): basis of mobility region from pBR322
   1021..1449    -  rep_origin     f1 ori (sequence partly withheld): f1 bacteriophage origin of replication; arrow indicates direction of (+) strand synthesis
   1453..1610    -  CDS            lacZα (fragment): LacZα fragment of β-galactosidase; lacZ fragment
   1613..1631    +  promoter       T7 promoter: promoter for bacteriophage T7 RNA polymerase
   1641..2195    +  CDS            Myh8 (fragment): MYH8_RAT - Experimental evidence at transcript level: Swiss-Prot protein existence level 2. Muscle contraction. From Rattus norvegicus (Rat).
   2247..2309    -  CDS            VESPI_VESMG (fragment): Experimental evidence at protein level: Swiss-Prot protein existence level 1. Shows contractile activity on isolated ileum smooth muscle. From Vespa magnifica (Hornet).
   2321..2339    -  promoter       SP6 promoter: promoter for bacteriophage SP6 RNA polymerase
   2381..2397    -  protein_bind   lac operator: The lac repressor binds to the lac operator to inhibit transcription in E. coli. This inhibition can be relieved by adding lactose or isopropyl-β-D-thiogalactopyranoside (IPTG). lac repressor encoded by lacI
   2405..2435    -  promoter       lac promoter: promoter for the E. coli lac operon
   2450..2471    -  protein_bind   CAP binding site: CAP binding activates transcription in the presence of cAMP. E. coli catabolite activator protein
   2484..2576    -  CDS            lacI (fragment): lac repressor; lacI; The lac repressor binds to the lac operator to inhibit transcription in E. coli. This inhibition can be relieved by adding lactose or isopropyl-β-D-thiogalactopyranoside (IPTG).
   2759..3347    -  rep_origin     ori: high-copy-number ColE1/pMB1/pBR322/pUC origin of replication
   3518..811     -  CDS            AmpR (across the origin): β-lactamase; bla; confers resistance to ampicillin, carbenicillin, and related antibiotics
>Addgene plasmid #192839 | pGEMT-mMyh1CDS | addgene full sequence | sequence record 380184 | Addgene NGS Result
GTTCATCCATAGTTGCCTGACTCCCCGTCGTGTAGATAACTACGATACGGGAGGGCTTACCATCTGGCCC
CAGTGCTGCAATGATACCGCGAGACCCACGCTCACCGGCTCCAGATTTATCAGCAATAAACCAGCCAGCC
GGAAGGGCCGAGCGCAGAAGTGGTCCTGCAACTTTATCCGCCTCCATCCAGTCTATTAATTGTTGCCGGG
AAGCTAGAGTAAGTAGTTCGCCAGTTAATAGTTTGCGCAACGTTGTTGCCATTGCTACAGGCATCGTGGT
GTCACGCTCGTCGTTTGGTATGGCTTCATTCAGCTCCGGTTCCCAACGATCAAGGCGAGTTACATGATCC
CCCATGTTGTGCAAAAAAGCGGTTAGCTCCTTCGGTCCTCCGATCGTTGTCAGAAGTAAGTTGGCCGCAG
TGTTATCACTCATGGTTATGGCAGCACTGCATAATTCTCTTACTGTCATGCCATCCGTAAGATGCTTTTC
TGTGACTGGTGAGTACTCAACCAAGTCATTCTGAGAATAGTGTATGCGGCGACCGAGTTGCTCTTGCCCG
GCGTCAATACGGGATAATACCGCGCCACATAGCAGAACTTTAAAAGTGCTCATCATTGGAAAACGTTCTT
CGGGGCGAAAACTCTCAAGGATCTTACCGCTGTTGAGATCCAGTTCGATGTAACCCACTCGTGCACCCAA
CTGATCTTCAGCATCTTTTACTTTCACCAGCGTTTCTGGGTGAGCAAAAACAGGAAGGCAAAATGCCGCA
AAAAAGGGAATAAGGGCGACACGGAAATGTTGAATACTCATACTCTTCCTTTTTCAATATTATTGAAGCA
TTTATCAGGGTTATTGTCTCATGAGCGGATACATATTTGAATGTATTTAGAAAAATAAACAAATAGGGGT
TCCGCGCACATTTCCCCGAAAAGTGCCACCTGATGCGGTGTGAAATACCGCACAGATGCGTAAGGAGAAA
ATACCGCATCAGGAAATTGTAAGCGTTAATATTTTGTTAAAATTCGCGTTAAATTTTTGTTAAATCAGCT
CATTTTTTAACCAATAGGCCGAAATCGGCAAAATCCCTTATAAATCAAAAGAATAGACCGAGATAGGGT
[37 nt withheld, positions 1120-1156]
AAAGAACGTGGACTCCAACGTCAAAGG
[49 nt withheld, positions 1184-1232]
T
[91 nt withheld, positions 1234-1324]
G
[124 nt withheld, positions 1326-1449]
CCATTCGCCATTCAGGCTGCGCAACTGTTGGGAAGGGCGATCGGTGCGGGCCTCTTCGCTATTACGCCAG
CTGGCGAAAGGGGGATGTGCTGCAAGGCGATTAAGTTGGGTAACGCCAGGGTTTTCCCAGTCACGACGTT
GTAAAACGACGGCCAGTGAATTGTAATACGACTCACTATAGGGCGAATTGGGCCCGACGTCGCATGCTCC
CGGCCGCCATGGCGGCCGCGGGAATTCGATTGGAGGAGCTGAAGAAGGAGCAGGATACCAGCGCCCACCT
GGAGCGGATGAAGAAGAACCTGGAGCAGACGGTGAAGGACCTGCAGCACCGTCTGGATGAGGCTGAGCAG
CTGGCGCTGAAGGGCGGCAAGAAGCAGATCCAGAAACTGGAGGCCAGGGTCCGTGAACTTGAAGGAGAAG
TGGAAAATGAACAGAAGCGCAACGTGGAAGCTATCAAGGGTCTGCGCAAACATGAGAGAAGAGTGAAAGA
ACTCACTTATCAAACTGAGGAAGACCGCAAGAATGTTCTCAGGCTCCAGGACCTTGTGGACAAACTGCAA
TCAAAGGTCAAGGCCTACAAGAGACAAGCTGAGGAAGCGGAGGAACAATCCAATGTCAACCTGGCCAAAT
TCCGCAAGATCCAGCACGAGCTGGAGGAAGCCGAGGAGCGGGCTGACATCGCGGAGTCCCAGGTCAACAA
GCTGCGGGTGAAGAGCCGGGAGGTTCACACCAAAATCATAAGCGAAGAGTGATTGATCCAAGTGCAGGAA
AGTGACCAAAGAGATGAGCAAAATCACTAGTGAATTCGCGGCCGCCTGCAGGTCGACCATATGGGAGAGC
TCCCAACGCGTTGGATGCATAGCTTGAGTATTCTATAGTGTCACCTAAATAGCTTGGCGTAATCATGGTC
ATAGCTGTTTCCTGTGTGAAATTGTTATCCGCTCACAATTCCACACAACATACGAGCCGGAAGCATAAAG
TGTAAAGCCTGGGGTGCCTAATGAGTGAGCTAACTCACATTAATTGCGTTGCGCTCACTGCCCGCTTTCC
AGTCGGGAAACCTGTCGTGCCAGCTGCATTAATGAATCGGCCAACGCGCGGGGAGAGGCGGTTTGCGTAT
TGGGCGCTCTTCCGCTTCCTCGCTCACTGACTCGCTGCGCTCGGTCGTTCGGCTGCGGCGAGCGGTATCA
GCTCACTCAAAGGCGGTAATACGGTTATCCACAGAATCAGGGGATAACGCAGGAAAGAACATGTGAGCAA
AAGGCCAGCAAAAGGCCAGGAACCGTAAAAAGGCCGCGTTGCTGGCGTTTTTCCATAGGCTCCGCCCCCC
TGACGAGCATCACAAAAATCGACGCTCAAGTCAGAGGTGGCGAAACCCGACAGGACTATAAAGATACCAG
GCGTTTCCCCCTGGAAGCTCCCTCGTGCGCTCTCCTGTTCCGACCCTGCCGCTTACCGGATACCTGTCCG
CCTTTCTCCCTTCGGGAAGCGTGGCGCTTTCTCATAGCTCACGCTGTAGGTATCTCAGTTCGGTGTAGGT
CGTTCGCTCCAAGCTGGGCTGTGTGCACGAACCCCCCGTTCAGCCCGACCGCTGCGCCTTATCCGGTAAC
TATCGTCTTGAGTCCAACCCGGTAAGACACGACTTATCGCCACTGGCAGCAGCCACTGGTAACAGGATTA
GCAGAGCGAGGTATGTAGGCGGTGCTACAGAGTTCTTGAAGTGGTGGCCTAACTACGGCTACACTAGAAG
AACAGTATTTGGTATCTGCGCTCTGCTGAAGCCAGTTACCTTCGGAAAAAGAGTTGGTAGCTCTTGATCC
GGCAAACAAACCACCGCTGGTAGCGGTGGTTTTTTTGTTTGCAAGCAGCAGATTACGCGCAGAAAAAAAG
GATCTCAAGAAGATCCTTTGATCTTTTCTACGGGGTCTGACGCTCAGTGGAACGAAAACTCACGTTAAGG
GATTTTGGTCATGAGATTATCAAAAAGGATCTTCACCTAGATCCTTTTAAATTAAAAATGAAGTTTTAAA
TCAATCTAAAGTATATATGAGTAAACTTGGTCTGACAGTTACCAATGCTTAATCAGTGAGGCACCTATCT
CAGCGATCTGTCTATTTC
